>Addgene plasmid #134607 | pEGFP-N1-Flag-humanRBM47 | addgene full sequence | sequence record 264557 | Addgene NGS Result
TAGTTATTAATAGTAATCAATTACGGGGTCATTAGTTCATAGCCCATATATGGAGTTCCGCGTTACATAA
CTTACGGTAAATGGCCCGCCTGGCTGACCGCCCAACGACCCCCGCCCATTGACGTCAATAATGACGTATG
TTCCCATAGTAACGCCAATAGGGACTTTCCATTGACGTCAATGGGTGGAGTATTTACGGTAAACTGCCCA
CTTGGCAGTACATCAAGTGTATCATATGCCAAGTACGCCCCCTATTGACGTCAATGACGGTAAATGGCCC
GCCTGGCATTATGCCCAGTACATGACCTTATGGGACTTTCCTACTTGGCAGTACATCTACGTATTAGTCA
TCGCTATTACCATGGTGATGCGGTTTTGGCAGTACATCAATGGGCGTGGATAGCGGTTTGACTCACGGGG
ATTTCCAAGTCTCCACCCCATTGACGTCAATGGGAGTTTGTTTTGGCACCAAAATCAACGGGACTTTCCA
AAATGTCGTAACAACTCCGCCCCATTGACGCAAATGGGCGGTAGGCGTGTACGGTGGGAGGTCTATATAA
GCAGAGCTGGTTTAGTGAACCGTCAGATCCGCTAGCGTCGACCATGGACTACAAGGACGATGATGACAAG
CTTAACTCAGATCTCGAGATGACCGCAGAGGATTCCACCGCAGCCATGAGCAGTGACTCGGCCGCCGGGT
CCTCGGCCAAGGTGCCCGAGGGCGTGGCGGGCGCGCCCAACGAGGCAGCACTGCTGGCGCTGATGGAGCG
CACGGGCTACAGCATGGTGCAAGAGAACGGGCAGCGCAAGTACGGCGGCCCACCGCCCGGCTGGGAGGGC
CCGCACCCGCAGCGTGGCTGCGAGGTCTTCGTGGGCAAGATCCCGCGCGACGTGTACGAGGACGAGCTGG
TGCCCGTGTTCGAGGCCGTGGGCCGCATCTACGAGCTGCGCCTCATGATGGACTTTGACGGCAAGAACCG
CGGCTACGCCTTCGTCATGTACTGCCACAAGCACGAGGCCAAGCGCGCAGTGCGTGAGCTCAACAACTAC
GAGATCCGCCCGGGCCGCCTGCTCGGCGTGTGCTGCAGCGTGGACAACTGCCGCCTCTTCATCGGCGGGA
TCCCCAAGATGAAGAAGCGCGAGGAAATCCTGGAGGAGATTGCCAAGGTCACCGAGGGCGTGCTGGACGT
GATCGTCTACGCCAGCGCGGCCGACAAGATGAAGAACCGCGGCTTCGCCTTCGTGGAGTACGAGAGCCAC
CGCGCGGCTGCCATGGCTCGCCGCAAGCTCATGCCTGGCCGCATCCAGCTGTGGGGCCACCAGATCGCCG
TGGACTGGGCCGAGCCTGAGATCGACGTGGACGAGGACGTGATGGAGACCGTGAAGATCCTCTACGTGCG
CAACCTCATGATCGAGACCACCGAGGACACCATCAAGAAGAGCTTCGGCCAGTTCAACCCCGGCTGCGTG
GAGCGCGTCAAGAAGATCCGCGACTACGCCTTCGTGCACTTCACCAGCCGCGAGGATGCCGTGCATGCCA
TGAACAACCTCAACGGCACTGAGCTGGAGGGCTCGTGCCTGGAGGTCACGCTGGCCAAGCCCGTGGACAA
GGAGCAGTACTCGCGCTACCAGAAGGCAGCCAGGGGCGGCGGCGCGGCTGAGGCAGCGCAGCAGCCCAGC
TACGTGTACTCCTGCGACCCCTACACACTGGCCTACTACGGCTACCCCTACAACGCGCTCATTGGGCCCA
ACAGGGACTACTTTGTGAAAGGCAGCATAAGAGGCCGAGGGCGAGGTGCAGCTGGCAACAGAGCCCCAGG
GCCTAGGGGTTCCTACCTCGGGGGATATTCTGCTGGCCGTGGTATATATAGCCGATATCATGAAGGGAAA
GGAAAGCAGCAAGAAAAAGGATATGAACTGGTGCCGAATTTGGAAATCCCTACCGTCAACCCAGTTGCCA
TTAAACCTGGTACAGTAGCCATCCCTGCCATTGGGGCTCAGTATTCCATGTTTCCAGCAGCTCCAGCCCC
TAAAATGATTGAAGATGGCAAAATCCACACAGTGGAGCACATGATCAGCCCCATTGCTGTGCAGCCAGAC
CCAGCCAGTGCTGCTGCCGCCGCAGCCGCGGCCGCAGCCGCCGCAGCCGCTGTCATTCCCACTGTGTCGA
CGCCACCACCTTTCCAGGGCCGCCCAATAACTCCAGTATACACGGTGGCTCCAAACGTTCAGAGAATTCC
TACTGCCGGGATCTACGGGGCCAGTTACGTGCCATTTGCTGCTCCAGCTACAGCCACGATCGCCACACTA
CAGAAGAACGCGGCAGCCGCGGCCGCCGTGTATGGAGGATACGCAGGCTACATACCTCAGGCCTTCCCTG
CTGCTGCCATTCAGGTCCCCATCCCCGACGTCTACCAGACATACTGAGGTACCGCGGGCCCGGGATCCAC
CGGATCTAGATAACTGATCATAATCAGCCATACCACATTTGTAGAGGTTTTACTTGCTTTAAAAAACCTC
CCACACCTCCCCCTGAACCTGAAACATAAAATGAATGCAATTGTTGTTGTTAACTTGTTTATTGCAGCTT
ATAATGGTTACAAATAAAGCAATAGCATCACAAATTTCACAAATAAAGCATTTTTTTCACTGCATTCTAG
TTGTGGTTTGTCCAAACTCATCAATGTATCTTAACGCGTAAATTGTAAGCGTTAATATTTTGTTAAAATT
CGCGTTAAATTTTTGTTAAATCAGCTCATTTTTTAACCAATAGGCCGAAATCGGCAAAATCCCTTATAAA
TCAAAAGAATAGACCGAGATAGGGT
[37 nt withheld, positions 2826-2862]
AAAGAACGTGGACTCCAACGTCAAAGG
[49 nt withheld, positions 2890-2938]
T
[91 nt withheld, positions 2940-3030]
G
[124 nt withheld, positions 3032-3155]
CAGGTGGCACTTTTCGGGGAAATGTGCGCGGAACCCCTATTTGTTTATTTTTCTAAATACATTCAAATAT
GTATCCGCTCATGAGACAATAACCCTGATAAATGCTTCAATAATATTGAAAAAGGAAGAGTCCTGAGGCG
GAAAGAACCAGCTGTGGAATGTGTGTCAGTTAGGGTGTGGAAAGTCCCCAGGCTCCCCAGCAGGCAGAAG
TATGCAAAGCATGCATCTCAATTAGTCAGCAACCAGGTGTGGAAAGTCCCCAGGCTCCCCAGCAGGCAGA
AGTATGCAAAGCATGCATCTCAATTAGTCAGCAACCATAGTCCCGCCCCTAACTCCGCCCATCCCGCCCC
TAACTCCGCCCAGTTCCGCCCATTCTCCGCCCCATGGCTGACTAATTTTTTTTATTTATGCAGAGGCCGA
GGCCGCCTCGGCCTCTGAGCTATTCCAGAAGTAGTGAGGAGGCTTTTTTGGAGGCCTAGGCTTTTGCAAA
GATCGATCAAGAGACAGGATGAGGATCGTTTCGCATGATTGAACAAGATGGATTGCACGCAGGTTCTCCG
GCCGCTTGGGTGGAGAGGCTATTCGGCTATGACTGGGCACAACAGACAATCGGCTGCTCTGATGCCGCCG
TGTTCCGGCTGTCAGCGCAGGGGCGCCCGGTTCTTTTTGTCAAGACCGACCTGTCCGGTGCCCTGAATGA
ACTGCAAGACGAGGCAGCGCGGCTATCGTGGCTGGCCACGACGGGCGTTCCTTGCGCAGCTGTGCTCGAC
GTTGTCACTGAAGCGGGAAGGGACTGGCTGCTATTGGGCGAAGTGCCGGGGCAGGATCTCCTGTCATCTC
ACCTTGCTCCTGCCGAGAAAGTATCCATCATGGCTGATGCAATGCGGCGGCTGCATACGCTTGATCCGGC
TACCTGCCCATTCGACCACCAAGCGAAACATCGCATCGAGCGAGCACGTACTCGGATGGAAGCCGGTCTT
GTCGATCAGGATGATCTGGACGAAGAGCATCAGGGGCTCGCGCCAGCCGAACTGTTCGCCAGGCTCAAGG
CGAGCATGCCCGACGGCGAGGATCTCGTCGTGACCCATGGCGATGCCTGCTTGCCGAATATCATGGTGGA
AAATGGCCGCTTTTCTGGATTCATCGACTGTGGCCGGCTGGGTGTGGCGGACCGCTATCAGGACATAGCG
TTGGCTACCCGTGATATTGCTGAAGAGCTTGGCGGCGAATGGGCTGACCGCTTCCTCGTGCTTTACGGTA
TCGCCGCTCCCGATTCGCAGCGCATCGCCTTCTATCGCCTTCTTGACGAGTTCTTCTGAGCGGGACTCTG
GGGTTCGAAATGACCGACCAAGCGACGCCCAACCTGCCATCACGAGATTTCGATTCCACCGCCGCCTTCT
ATGAAAGGTTGGGCTTCGGAATCGTTTTCCGGGACGCCGGCTGGATGATCCTCCAGCGCGGGGATCTCAT
GCTGGAGTTCTTCGCCCACCCTAGGGGGAGGCTAACTGAAACACGGAAGGAGACAATACCGGAAGGAACC
CGCGCTATGACGGCAATAAAAAGACAGAATAAAACGCACGGTGTTGGGTCGTTTGTTCATAAACGCGGGG
TTCGGTCCCAGGGCTGGCACTCTGTCGATACCCCACCGAGACCCCATTGGGGCCAATACGCCCGCGTTTC
TTCCTTTTCCCCACCCCACCCCCCAAGTTCGGGTGAAGGCCCAGGGCTCGCAGCCAACGTCGGGGCGGCA
GGCCCTGCCATAGCCTCAGGTTACTCATATATACTTTAGATTGATTTAAAACTTCATTTTTAATTTAAAA
GGATCTAGGTGAAGATCCTTTTTGATAATCTCATGACCAAAATCCCTTAACGTGAGTTTTCGTTCCACTG
AGCGTCAGACCCCGTAGAAAAGATCAAAGGATCTTCTTGAGATCCTTTTTTTCTGCGCGTAATCTGCTGC
TTGCAAACAAAAAAACCACCGCTACCAGCGGTGGTTTGTTTGCCGGATCAAGAGCTACCAACTCTTTTTC
CGAAGGTAACTGGCTTCAGCAGAGCGCAGATACCAAATACTGTTCTTCTAGTGTAGCCGTAGTTAGGCCA
CCACTTCAAGAACTCTGTAGCACCGCCTACATACCTCGCTCTGCTAATCCTGTTACCAGTGGCTGCTGCC
AGTGGCGATAAGTCGTGTCTTACCGGGTTGGACTCAAGACGATAGTTACCGGATAAGGCGCAGCGGTCGG
GCTGAACGGGGGGTTCGTGCACACAGCCCAGCTTGGAGCGAACGACCTACACCGAACTGAGATACCTACA
GCGTGAGCTATGAGAAAGCGCCACGCTTCCCGAAGGGAGAAAGGCGGACAGGTATCCGGTAAGCGGCAGG
GTCGGAACAGGAGAGCGCACGAGGGAGCTTCCAGGGGGAAACGCCTGGTATCTTTATAGTCCTGTCGGGT
TTCGCCACCTCTGACTTGAGCGTCGATTTTTGTGATGCTCGTCAGGGGGGCGGAGCCTATGGAAAAACGC
CAGCAACGCGGCCTTTTTACGGTTCCTGGCCTTTTGCTGGCCTTTTGCTCACATGTTCTTTCCTGCGTTA
TCCCCTGATTCTGTGGATAACCGTATTACCGCCATGCAT
Features (pLannotate 1.2.2; 15 found; start..end, strand, type, name):
     61..364     +  enhancer       CMV enhancer: human cytomegalovirus immediate early enhancer
    365..568     +  promoter       CMV promoter: human cytomegalovirus (CMV) immediate early promoter
    606..630     +  CDS            3xFLAG (fragment): three tandem FLAG® epitope tags
    649..2424    +  CDS            RBM47: RBM47_HUMAN - Experimental evidence at protein level: Swiss-Prot protein existence level 1. From Homo sapiens (Human).
   2428..2453    +  misc_feature   MCS (fragment): multiple cloning site
   2465..2549    +  CDS            large T antigen (fragment): large T antigen from SV40 (simian virus 40)
   2572..2693    +  polyA_signal   SV40 poly(A) signal: SV40 polyadenylation signal
   2727..3155    -  rep_origin     f1 ori (sequence partly withheld): f1 bacteriophage origin of replication; arrow indicates direction of (+) strand synthesis
   3182..3286    +  promoter       AmpR promoter: bla
   3288..3645    +  promoter       SV40 promoter: SV40 enhancer and early promoter
   3680..4474    +  CDS            NeoR/KanR: aminoglycoside phosphotransferase from Tn5; aph(3')-II (or nptII); confers resistance to neomycin, kanamycin, and G418 (Geneticin®)
   4495..4647    +  CDS            ble (fragment): BLE_KLEPN - Experimental evidence at protein level: Swiss-Prot protein existence level 1. Binding protein with a strong affinity to the bleomycin family of antibiotics. Binds to CL990; an antimitotic-antibiotic compound. From Klebsiella pneumoniae.
   4706..4753    +  polyA_signal   HSV TK poly(A) signal: herpes simplex virus thymidine kinase polyadenylation signal (Cole and Stacy, 1985)
   4844..4860    -  polyA_signal   bGH poly(A) signal (fragment): bovine growth hormone polyadenylation signal
   5082..5670    +  rep_origin     ori: high-copy-number ColE1/pMB1/pBR322/pUC origin of replication
