[The description below was written by a language model from this plasmid's Addgene catalogue record and pLannotate feature annotations shown in this document.]
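Description:
pEGFP-N1-Flag-humanRBM47 is a mammalian expression plasmid of about 5.8 kb built on the pEGFP-N1 backbone and carrying the human RBM47 coding sequence with an N-terminal FLAG epitope. The insert was placed between the NheI and KpnI sites, both of which are retained. It is transcribed from the human cytomegalovirus immediate-early enhancer and promoter and terminated by the SV40 polyadenylation signal. In the feature table, a short FLAG-type tag (annotated as a fragment of 3xFLAG, consistent with a single epitope) lies just upstream of the RBM47 open reading frame, followed by a remnant of the multiple cloning site. Despite the backbone name, no EGFP coding sequence is annotated. The recorded backbone size is also smaller than an EGFP-containing vector would suggest, so the reporter appears to have been removed and the product should be FLAG-RBM47 rather than a GFP fusion.

The plasmid replicates at high copy in E. coli from a ColE1/pUC-type origin and also carries an f1 origin, which allows single-stranded DNA production. A single Tn5 aminoglycoside phosphotransferase gene serves both hosts. A bacterial bla-type promoter drives it for kanamycin selection in bacteria, and the SV40 enhancer/early promoter drives it for G418 selection of transfected mammalian cells, with the HSV TK polyadenylation signal downstream. The small fragments annotated as SV40 large T antigen, ble and bGH poly(A) are probably incidental matches to backbone sequence rather than functional elements.

According to the record, the construct is used to express tagged RBM47 in mammalian cells so that the protein can be immunoprecipitated and detected by western blot through the FLAG epitope. It was deposited in connection with work on APOBEC1 RNA editing.
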