Addgene plasmid #134607: pEGFP-N1-Flag-humanRBM47
Purpose: Plasmid bearing RBM47 coding sequence. Flag tagged is useful for IP and WB assays.
Depositing lab: Silvestro Conticello. Depositing organization: Institute for Cancer Research, Prevention and Clinical network (ISPRO). Publication: Dimerisation of APOBEC1 is dispensable for its RNA editing activity. Chieca M, Montini M, Severi F, Pecori R, Conticello S. bioRxiv 2021 10.1101/410803.
Backbone
  Vector backbone: pEGFP-N1
  Backbone size w/o insert (bp): 3960
  Total vector size (bp): 5787
  Vector type: Mammalian Expression
  Selectable markers: Neomycin (select with G418)
Growth in bacteria
  Bacterial resistance: Kanamycin, 50 μg/mL
  Growth temperature: 37°C
  Growth strain: DH5alpha
  Copy number: High Copy
Gene/Insert
  Gene/Insert name: Flag-humanRBM47
  Species: H. sapiens (human)
  Insert size (bp): 1827
  Entrez Gene: RBM47 (a.k.a. NET18)
  Promoter: CMV
  Tag / fusion protein: flag (N terminal on insert)
  Cloning method: Restriction Enzyme; 5′ cloning site NheI (not destroyed); 3′ cloning site KpnI (not destroyed)
  Sequencing primers: 5′ TTTTGCTAGCGTCGACCATGGACT; 3′ TTTTGGTACCTCAGTATGTCTGGTAG
Terms and licenses: Academic/Nonprofit Terms; Industry Terms: Not Available to Industry
How to cite: pEGFP-N1-Flag-humanRBM47 was a gift from Silvestro Conticello (Addgene plasmid # 134607 ; http://n2t.net/addgene:134607 ; RRID:Addgene_134607)
